>Addgene plasmid #183736 | pREMI-ZA | addgene full sequence | sequence record 372719 | Addgene NGS Result
GACGAAAGGGCCTCGTGATACGCCTATTTTTATAGGTTAATGTCATGATAATAATGGTTTCTTAGACGTC
AGGTGGCACTTTTCGGGGAAATGTGCGCGGAACCCCTATTTGTTTATTTTTCTAAATACATTCAAATATG
TATCCGCTCATGAGACAATAACCCTGATAAATGCTTCAATAATATTGAAAAAGGAAGAGTATGAGTATTC
AACATTTCCGTGTCGCCCTTATTCCCTTTTTTGCGGCATTTTGCCTTCCTGTTTTTGCTCACCCAGAAAC
GCTGGTGAAAGTAAAAGATGCTGAAGATCAGTTGGGTGCACGAGTGGGTTACATCGAACTGGATCTCAAC
AGCGGTAAGATCCTTGAGAGTTTTCGCCCCGAAGAACGTTTTCCAATGATGAGCACTTTTAAAGTTCTGC
TATGTGGCGCGGTATTATCCCGTATTGACGCCGGGCAAGAGCAACTCGGTCGCCGCATACACTATTCTCA
GAATGACTTGGTTGAGTACTCACCAGTCACAGAAAAGCATCTTACGGATGGCATGACAGTAAGAGAATTA
TGCAGTGCTGCCATAACCATGAGTGATAACACTGCGGCCAACTTACTTCTGACAACGATCGGAGGACCGA
AGGAGCTAACCGCTTTTTTGCACAACATGGGGGATCATGTAACTCGCCTTGATCGTTGGGAACCGGAGCT
GAATGAAGCCATACCAAACGACGAGCGTGACACCACGATGCCTGTAGCAATGGCAACAACGTTGCGCAAA
CTATTAACTGGCGAACTACTTACTCTAGCTTCCCGGCAACAATTAATAGACTGGATGGAGGCGGATAAAG
TTGCAGGACCACTTCTGCGCTCGGCCCTTCCGGCTGGCTGGTTTATTGCTGATAAATCTGGAGCCGGTGA
GCGTGGGTCTCGCGGTATCATTGCAGCACTGGGGCCAGATGGTAAGCCCTCCCGTATCGTAGTTATCTAC
ACGACGGGGAGTCAGGCAACTATGGATGAACGAAATAGACAGATCGCTGAGATAGGTGCCTCACTGATTA
AGCATTGGTAACTGTCAGACCAAGTTTACTCATATATACTTTAGATTGATTTAAAACTTCATTTTTAATT
TAAAAGGATCTAGGTGAAGATCCTTTTTGATAATCTCATGACCAAAATCCCTTAACGTGAGTTTTCGTTC
CACTGAGCGTCAGACCCCGTAGAAAAGATCAAAGGATCTTCTTGAGATCCTTTTTTTCTGCGCGTAATCT
GCTGCTTGCAAACAAAAAAACCACCGCTACCAGCGGTGGTTTGTTTGCCGGATCAAGAGCTACCAACTCT
TTTTCCGAAGGTAACTGGCTTCAGCAGAGCGCAGATACCAAATACTGTTCTTCTAGTGTAGCCGTAGTTA
GGCCACCACTTCAAGAACTCTGTAGCACCGCCTACATACCTCGCTCTGCTAATCCTGTTACCAGTGGCTG
CTGCCAGTGGCGATAAGTCGTGTCTTACCGGGTTGGACTCAAGACGATAGTTACCGGATAAGGCGCAGCG
GTCGGGCTGAACGGGGGGTTCGTGCACACAGCCCAGCTTGGAGCGAACGACCTACACCGAACTGAGATAC
CTACAGCGTGAGCTATGAGAAAGCGCCACGCTTCCCGAAGGGAGAAAGGCGGACAGGTATCCGGTAAGCG
GCAGGGTCGGAACAGGAGAGCGCACGAGGGAGCTTCCAGGGGGAAACGCCTGGTATCTTTATAGTCCTGT
CGGGTTTCGCCACCTCTGACTTGAGCGTCGATTTTTGTGATGCTCGTCAGGGGGGCGGAGCCTATGGAAA
AACGCCAGCAACGCGGCCTTTTTACGGTTCCTGGCCTTTTGCTGGCCTTTTGCTCACATGTTCTTTCCTG
CGTTATCCCCTGATTCTGTGGATAACCGTATTACCGCCTTTGAGTGAGCTGATACCGCTCGCCGCAGCCG
AACGACCGAGCGCAGCGAGTCAGTGAGCGAGGAAGCGGAAGAGCGCCCAATACGCAAACCGCCTCTCCCC
GCGCGTTGGCCGATTCATTAATGCAGCTGGCACGACAGGTTTCCCGACTGGAAAGCGGGCAGTGAGCGCA
ACGCAATTAATGTGAGTTAGCTCACTCATTAGGCACCCCAGGCTTTACACTTTATGCTTCCGGCTCGTAT
GTTGTGTGGAATTGTGAGCGGATAACAATTTCACACAGGAAACAGCTATGACCATGATTACGCCAAGCTT
GCATGCCTGCAGGTCGACTCTAGAGGATCCCCGGGTACCGAGCTCGAATTAATTCTGAGCAAAAGGCCAG
CAAAAGGCCAGGAACCGTAAAAAGGCCGCGTTGCTGGCGTTTTTCCATAGGCTCCGCCCCCCTGACGAGC
ATCACAAAAATCGACGCTCAAGTCAGAGGTGGCGAAACCCGACAGGACTATAAAGATACCAGGCGTTTCC
CCCTGGAAGCTCCCTCGTGCGCTCTCCTGTTCCGACCCTGCCGCTTACCGGATACCTGTCCGCCTTTCTC
CCTTCGGGAAGCGTGGCGCTTTCTCATAGCTCACGCTGTAGGTATCTCAGTTCGGTGTAGGTCGTTCGCT
CCAAGCTGGGCTGTGTGCACGAACCCCCCGTTCAGCCCGACCGCTGCGCCTTATCCGGTAACTATCGTCT
TGAGTCCAACCCGGTAAGACACGACTTATCGCCACTGGCAGCAGCCACTGGTAACAGGATTAGCAGAGCG
AGGTATGTAGGCGGTGCTACAGAGTTCTTGAAGTGGTGGCCTAACTACGGCTACACTAGAAGRACAGTAT
TTGGTATCTGCGCTCTGCTGAAGCCAGTTACCTTCGGAAAAAGAGTTGGTAGCTCTTGATCCGGCAAACA
AACCACCGCTGGTAGCGGTGGTTTTTTTGTTTGCAAGCAGCAGATTACGCGCAGAAAAAAAGGATCTCAA
GAAGATCCTTTGATCTTTTCTACGCATGCAGATCCCCCACACACCATAGCTTCAAAATGTTTCTACTCCT
TTTTTACTCTTCCAGATTTTCTCGGACTCCGCGCATCGCCGTACCACTTCAAAACACCCAAGCACAGCAT
ACTAAATTTTCCCTCTTTCTTCCTCTAGGGTGTCGTTAATTACCCGTACTAAAGGTTTGGAAAAGAAAAA
AGAGACCGCCTCGTTTCTTTTTCTTCGTCGAAAAAGGCAATAAAAATTTTTATCACGTTTCTTTTTCTTG
AAATTTTTTTTTTTAGTTTTTTTCTCTTTCAGTGACCTCCATTGATATTTAAGTTAATAAACGGTCTTCA
ATTTCTCAAGTTTCAGTTTCATTTTTCTTGTTCTATTACAACTTTTTTTACTTCTTGTTCATTAGAAAGA
AAGCATAGCAATCTAATCTAAGGGGCGGTGTTGACAATTAATCATCGGCATAGTATATCGGCATAGTATA
ATACGACAAGGTGAGGAACTAAACCATGGCCAAGTTGACCAGTGCCGTTCCGGTGCTCACCGCGCGCGAC
GTCGCCGGAGCGGTCGAGTTCTGGACCGACCGGCTCGGGTTCTCCCGGGACTTCGTGGAGGACGACTTCG
CCGGTGTGGTCCGGGACGACGTGACCCTGTTCATCAGCGCGGTCCAGGACCAGGTGGTGCCGGACAACAC
CCTGGCCTGGGTGTGGGTGCGCGGCCTGGACGAGCTGTACGCCGAGTGGTCGGAGGTCGTGTCCACGAAC
TTCCGGGACGCCTCCGGGCCGGCCATGACCGAGATCGGCGAGCAGCCGTGGGGGCGGGAGTTCGCCCTGC
GCGACCCGGCCGGCAACTGCGTGCACTTCGTGGCCGAGGAGCAGGACTGAGAATTAATTCACTGGCCGTC
GTTTTACAACGTCGTGACTGGGAAAACCCTGGCGTTACCCAACTTAATCGCCTTGCAGCACATCCCCCTT
TCGCCAGCTGGCGTAATAGCGAAGAGGCCCGCACCGATCGCCCTTCCCAACAGTTGCGCAGCCTGAATGG
CGAATGGCGCCTGATGCGGTATTTTCTCCTTACGCATCTGTGCGGTATTTCACACCGCATATGGTGCACT
CTCAGTACAATCTGCTCTGATGCCGCATAGTTAAGCCAGCCCCGACACCCGCCAACACCCGCTGACGCGC
CCTGACGGGCTTGTCTGCTCCCGGCATCCGCTTACAGACAAGCTGTGACCGTCTCCGGGAGCTGCATGTG
TCAGAGGTTTTCACCGTCATCACCGAAACGCGCGA
Features (pLannotate 1.2.2; 15 found; start..end, strand, type, name):
     96..200     +  promoter       AmpR promoter: bla
    201..1061    +  CDS            AmpR: β-lactamase; bla; confers resistance to ampicillin, carbenicillin, and related antibiotics
   1232..1820    +  rep_origin     ori: high-copy-number ColE1/pMB1/pBR322/pUC origin of replication
   2003..2095    +  CDS            lacI (fragment): lac repressor; lacI; The lac repressor binds to the lac operator to inhibit transcription in E. coli. This inhibition can be relieved by adding lactose or isopropyl-β-D-thiogalactopyranoside (IPTG).
   2108..2129    +  protein_bind   CAP binding site: CAP binding activates transcription in the presence of cAMP. E. coli catabolite activator protein
   2144..2174    +  promoter       lac promoter: promoter for the E. coli lac operon
   2182..2198    +  protein_bind   lac operator: The lac repressor binds to the lac operator to inhibit transcription in E. coli. This inhibition can be relieved by adding lactose or isopropyl-β-D-thiogalactopyranoside (IPTG). lac repressor encoded by lacI
   2235..2290    -  misc_feature   MCS: pUC18/19 multiple cloning site
   2352..2940    -  rep_origin     ori: high-copy-number ColE1/pMB1/pBR322/pUC origin of replication
   2971..3382    +  promoter       TEF1 promoter: S. cerevisiae TEF1; promoter for EF-1α
   3390..3437    +  promoter       EM7 promoter: synthetic bacterial promoter&nbsp
   3456..3830    +  CDS            BleoR: antibiotic-binding protein; Sh ble from Streptoalloteichus hindustanus; confers resistance to bleomycin, phleomycin, and Zeocin™
   3837..3994    +  CDS            lacZα (fragment): LacZα fragment of β-galactosidase; lacZ fragment
   4000..4099    -  misc_feature   bom (fragment): basis of mobility region from pBR322
   4201..1       -  CDS            rop (fragment) (across the origin): Rop protein, which maintains plasmids at low copy number; rop
