[The description below was written by a language model from this plasmid's Addgene catalogue record and pLannotate feature annotations shown in this document.]
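Description:
pREMI-ZA is a pUC19-based plasmid built for restriction enzyme mediated integration (REMI) in the methylotrophic yeast Komagataella phaffii, where it serves as a source of DNA for random insertional gene disruption. In E. coli it is a high-copy plasmid carrying the pUC-type ColE1/pMB1 origin and the bla β-lactamase gene under its own promoter, and it is selected with ampicillin together with Zeocin. Remnants of the pUC19 lac region (CAP binding site, lac promoter and operator, the multiple cloning site, and a lacZα fragment) are also annotated.

The payload is a Zeocin resistance cassette in which the Sh ble gene from Streptoalloteichus hindustanus, encoding a protein that binds bleomycin-family antibiotics, sits behind two tandem promoters. The S. cerevisiae TEF1 promoter drives expression in yeast, and the synthetic EM7 promoter drives expression in bacteria, so one coding sequence provides selection in both hosts. No yeast replication origin is annotated, consistent with resistance in K. phaffii depending on chromosomal integration. In REMI generally, linearised marker DNA is introduced along with a restriction enzyme, promoting insertion at scattered genomic sites and producing a library of tagged mutants. The associated work used such genome-wide screening to find strains with enhanced protein secretion.

The feature table shows a second copy of the ColE1-type origin immediately upstream of the TEF1 promoter, in the opposite orientation. This could allow recovery of the integrated fragment and flanking genomic DNA in E. coli, but the record does not state that purpose. The sequenced record is 4,235 nt, whereas the catalogue lists a total size of 3,540 bp; this discrepancy is not explained in the record.
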