Addgene plasmid #183736: pREMI-ZA
Purpose: Plasmid for a restriction enzyme mediated integration (REMI) in Komagataella phaffii
Depositing lab: Jun Ishii. Depositing organization: Kobe University. Publication: A streamlined strain engineering workflow with genome-wide screening detects enhanced protein secretion in Komagataella phaffii. Ito Y, Ishigami M, Terai G, Nakamura Y, Hashiba N, Nishi T, Nakazawa H, Hasunuma T, Asai K, Umetsu M, Ishii J, Kondo A. Commun Biol. 2022 Jun 8;5(1):561. doi: 10.1038/s42003-022-03475-w. PubMed 35676418.
Backbone
  Vector backbone: pUC19
  Total vector size (bp): 3540
  Vector type: random insertional gene deletion in Komagataella phaffii
  Selectable markers: Zeocin
Growth in bacteria
  Bacterial resistance: Ampicillin and Bleocin (Zeocin), 100 & 50 μg/mL
  Growth temperature: 37°C
  Growth strain: DH5alpha
  Copy number: High Copy
Gene/Insert
  Gene/Insert name: Sh ble
  Species: Streptoalloteichus hindustanus
  Insert size (bp): 860
  Promoter: TEF1 promoter
  Cloning method: Ligation Independent Cloning
  Sequencing primers: 5′ GTAAGGAGAAAATACCGCATCAG; 3′ ACGCAATTAATGTGAGTTAGCTC
Terms and licenses: Academic/Nonprofit Terms; Industry Terms: Not Available to Industry
How to cite: pREMI-ZA was a gift from Jun Ishii (Addgene plasmid # 183736 ; http://n2t.net/addgene:183736 ; RRID:Addgene_183736)
